Addgene plasmid #227612: pET-28-Strep-OPA1(253-960) (SB263)
Purpose: Inducible expression of Strep-tagged Opa1(253-960) in E.coli
Depositing lab: Luke Chao. Depositing organization: Massachusetts General Hospital. Publication: Identification of SLC25A46 interaction interfaces with mitochondrial membrane fusogens Opa1 and Mfn2. Boopathy S, Luce BE, Lugo CM, Hakim P, McDonald J, Kim HL, Ponce J, Ueberheide BM, Chao LH. J Biol Chem. 2024 Aug 31:107740. doi: 10.1016/j.jbc.2024.107740. PubMed 39222684.
Backbone
  Vector backbone: pET-28a(+)
  Vector type: Bacterial Expression
Growth in bacteria
  Bacterial resistance: Kanamycin, 50 μg/mL
  Growth temperature: 37°C
  Growth strain: DH5alpha
  Copy number: High Copy
Gene/Insert
  Gene/Insert name: OPA1
  Species: H. sapiens (human)
  Mutation: contains aa 253-960 only
  Entrez Gene: OPA1 (a.k.a. BERHS, MGM1, MTDPS14, NPG, NTG, largeG)
  Promoter: T7
  Tag / fusion protein: Twin-StrepTag (N terminal on insert)
  Cloning method: Gibson Cloning
Terms and licenses: Academic/Nonprofit Terms; Industry Terms: Not Available to Industry
How to cite: pET-28-Strep-OPA1(253-960) (SB263) was a gift from Luke Chao (Addgene plasmid # 227612 ; http://n2t.net/addgene:227612 ; RRID:Addgene_227612)
