[The description below was written by a language model from this plasmid's Addgene catalogue record and pLannotate feature annotations shown in this document.]
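Description:
pET-28-Strep-OPA1(253-960) (SB263) is a bacterial expression plasmid of about 7.5 kb built on the pET-28a(+) backbone for inducible production of a truncated human OPA1 protein in E. coli. It is propagated through a ColE1/pMB1-type origin and selected with kanamycin via the aph(3')-Ia (KanR) gene. The catalogue lists it as high copy, although the annotated backbone retains the rop gene and bom region from pBR322, which normally moderate copy number. An f1 origin is also present, and the short tetracycline-resistance fragments flanking lacI are non-functional backbone remnants.

The expression cassette follows the standard pET design. A T7 promoter is immediately followed by a lac operator and the T7 gene 10 ribosome binding site, and the plasmid carries its own lacI gene. Transcription is therefore repressed until IPTG is added in a host that supplies T7 RNA polymerase, and it ends at the T7 terminator. The insert, introduced by Gibson assembly, encodes residues 253–960 of OPA1, the dynamin-family GTPase that mediates mitochondrial inner membrane fusion, so the N-terminal portion of the protein is omitted. An N-terminal Twin-Strep tag is recorded for affinity purification on Strep-Tactin resins. It is not separately annotated in the feature table but presumably lies in the roughly 180 nt gap between the RBS and the start of the OPA1 annotation. A short downstream match to a T7 gene 10B–derived solubility tag is probably just residual vector sequence preceding the terminator.

The construct is intended for making recombinant Strep-tagged OPA1 for purification. The associated work concerns the interaction interfaces between SLC25A46 and the mitochondrial fusogens Opa1 and Mfn2.
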