Features (pLannotate 1.2.2; 18 found; start..end, strand, type, name):
     12..440     +  rep_origin     f1 ori (sequence partly withheld): f1 bacteriophage origin of replication; arrow indicates direction of (+) strand synthesis
    493..550     +  promoter       AmpR promoter (fragment): bla
    559..1374    -  CDS            KanR: aminoglycoside phosphotransferase; aph(3')-Ia; confers resistance to kanamycin in bacteria or G418 (Geneticin®) in eukaryotes
   1496..2084    +  rep_origin     ori: high-copy-number ColE1/pMB1/pBR322/pUC origin of replication
   2270..2409    -  misc_feature   bom: basis of mobility region from pBR322
   2511..2702    -  CDS            rop: Rop protein, which maintains plasmids at low copy number; rop
   2719..3099    +  CDS            YPB1_ECOLX: Protein predicted: Swiss-Prot protein existence level 4. From Escherichia coli.
   3171..3462    -  CDS            TcR (fragment): tetracycline efflux protein; tet; confers resistance to tetracycline
   3477..3498    -  protein_bind   CAP binding site: CAP binding activates transcription in the presence of cAMP. E. coli catabolite activator protein
   3511..4593    -  CDS            lacI: lac repressor; lacI; The lac repressor binds to the lac operator to inhibit transcription in E. coli. This inhibition can be relieved by adding lactose or isopropyl-β-D-thiogalactopyranoside (IPTG).
   4594..4671    -  promoter       lacI promoter: lacI
   4679..4958    -  CDS            TcR (fragment): tetracycline efflux protein; tet; confers resistance to tetracycline
   4980..4998    +  promoter       T7 promoter: promoter for bacteriophage T7 RNA polymerase
   4999..5023    +  protein_bind   lac operator: The lac repressor binds to the lac operator to inhibit transcription in E. coli. This inhibition can be relieved by adding lactose or isopropyl-β-D-thiogalactopyranoside (IPTG). lac repressor encoded by lacI
   5038..5060    +  RBS            RBS: efficient ribosome binding site from bacteriophage T7 gene 10 (Olins and Rangwala, 1989)
   5241..7364    +  CDS            OPA1 (fragment): OPA1_HUMAN - Also known as KIAA0567. Experimental evidence at protein level: Swiss-Prot protein existence level 1. Isoforms that contain the alternative exon 4b (present in isoform 4 and isoform 5) are required for mitochondrial genome maintenance, possibly by anchoring the mitochondrial nucleoids to the inner mitochondrial membrane. From Homo sapiens (Human).
   7374..7423    +  CDS            SET1 (fragment): solubility-enhancement tag derived from T7 phage gene 10B
   7431..7478    +  terminator     T7 terminator: transcription terminator for bacteriophage T7 RNA polymerase
>Addgene plasmid #227612 | pET-28-Strep-OPA1(253-960) (SB263) | addgene full sequence | sequence record 455562 | Addgene NGS Result
TGGCGAATGGG
[124 nt withheld, positions 12-135]
C
[91 nt withheld, positions 137-227]
A
[49 nt withheld, positions 229-277]
CCTTTGACGTTGGAGTCCACGTTCTTT
[37 nt withheld, positions 305-341]
ACCCTATCTCGGTCTATTCTTTTGATTTATAAGGGATTTTGCCGATTTCGGCCTATTGGTTAAAAAATGA
GCTGATTTAACAAAAATTTAACGCGAATTTTAACAAAATATTAACGCTTACAATTTAGGTGGCACTTTTC
GGGGAAATGTGCGCGGAACCCCTATTTGTTTATTTTTCTAAATACATTCAAATATGTATCCGCTCATGAA
TTAATTCTTAGAAAAACTCATCGAGCATCAAATGAAACTGCAATTTATTCATATCAGGATTATCAATACC
ATATTTTTGAAAAAGCCGTTTCTGTAATGAAGGAGAAAACTCACCGAGGCAGTTCCATAGGATGGCAAGA
TCCTGGTATCGGTCTGCGATTCCGACTCGTCCAACATCAATACAACCTATTAATTTCCCCTCGTCAAAAA
TAAGGTTATCAAGTGAGAAATCACCATGAGTGACGACTGAATCCGGTGAGAATGGCAAAAGTTTATGCAT
TTCTTTCCAGACTTGTTCAACAGGCCAGCCATTACGCTCGTCATCAAAATCACTCGCATCAACCAAACCG
TTATTCATTCGTGATTGCGCCTGAGCGAGACGAAATACGCGATCGCTGTTAAAAGGACAATTACAAACAG
GAATCGAATGCAACCGGCGCAGGAACACTGCCAGCGCATCAACAATATTTTCACCTGAATCAGGATATTC
TTCTAATACCTGGAATGCTGTTTTCCCGGGGATCGCAGTGGTGAGTAACCATGCATCATCAGGAGTACGG
ATAAAATGCTTGATGGTCGGAAGAGGCATAAATTCCGTCAGCCAGTTTAGTCTGACCATCTCATCTGTAA
CATCATTGGCAACGCTACCTTTGCCATGTTTCAGAAACAACTCTGGCGCATCGGGCTTCCCATACAATCG
ATAGATTGTCGCACCTGATTGCCCGACATTATCGCGAGCCCATTTATACCCATATAAATCAGCATCCATG
TTGGAATTTAATCGCGGCCTAGAGCAAGACGTTTCCCGTTGAATATGGCTCATAACACCCCTTGTATTAC
TGTTTATGTAAGCAGACAGTTTTATTGTTCATGACCAAAATCCCTTAACGTGAGTTTTCGTTCCACTGAG
CGTCAGACCCCGTAGAAAAGATCAAAGGATCTTCTTGAGATCCTTTTTTTCTGCGCGTAATCTGCTGCTT
GCAAACAAAAAAACCACCGCTACCAGCGGTGGTTTGTTTGCCGGATCAAGAGCTACCAACTCTTTTTCCG
AAGGTAACTGGCTTCAGCAGAGCGCAGATACCAAATACTGTCCTTCTAGTGTAGCCGTAGTTAGGCCACC
ACTTCAAGAACTCTGTAGCACCGCCTACATACCTCGCTCTGCTAATCCTGTTACCAGTGGCTGCTGCCAG
TGGCGATAAGTCGTGTCTTACCGGGTTGGACTCAAGACGATAGTTACCGGATAAGGCGCAGCGGTCGGGC
TGAACGGGGGGTTCGTGCACACAGCCCAGCTTGGAGCGAACGACCTACACCGAACTGAGATACCTACAGC
GTGAGCTATGAGAAAGCGCCACGCTTCCCGAAGGGAGAAAGGCGGACAGGTATCCGGTAAGCGGCAGGGT
CGGAACAGGAGAGCGCACGAGGGAGCTTCCAGGGGGAAACGCCTGGTATCTTTATAGTCCTGTCGGGTTT
CGCCACCTCTGACTTGAGCGTCGATTTTTGTGATGCTCGTCAGGGGGGCGGAGCCTATGGAAAAACGCCA
GCAACGCGGCCTTTTTACGGTTCCTGGCCTTTTGCTGGCCTTTTGCTCACATGTTCTTTCCTGCGTTATC
CCCTGATTCTGTGGATAACCGTATTACCGCCTTTGAGTGAGCTGATACCGCTCGCCGCAGCCGAACGACC
GAGCGCAGCGAGTCAGTGAGCGAGGAAGCGGAAGAGCGCCTGATGCGGTATTTTCTCCTTACGCATCTGT
GCGGTATTTCACACCGCAATGGTGCACTCTCAGTACAATCTGCTCTGATGCCGCATAGTTAAGCCAGTAT
ACACTCCGCTATCGCTACGTGACTGGGTCATGGCTGCGCCCCGACACCCGCCAACACCCGCTGACGCGCC
CTGACGGGCTTGTCTGCTCCCGGCATCCGCTTACAGACAAGCTGTGACCGTCTCCGGGAGCTGCATGTGT
CAGAGGTTTTCACCGTCATCACCGAAACGCGCGAGGCAGCTGCGGTAAAGCTCATCAGCGTGGTCGTGAA
GCGATTCACAGATGTCTGCCTGTTCATCCGCGTCCAGCTCGTTGAGTTTCTCCAGAAGCGTTAATGTCTG
GCTTCTGATAAAGCGGGCCATGTTAAGGGCGGTTTTTTCCTGTTTGGTCACTGATGCCTCCGTGTAAGGG
GGATTTCTGTTCATGGGGGTAATGATACCGATGAAACGAGAGAGGATGCTCACGATACGGGTTACTGATG
ATGAACATGCCCGGTTACTGGAACGTTGTGAGGGTAAACAACTGGCGGTATGGATGCGGCGGGACCAGAG
AAAAATCACTCAGGGTCAATGCCAGCGCTTCGTTAATACAGATGTAGGTGTTCCACAGGGTAGCCAGCAG
CATCCTGCGATGCAGATCCGGAACATAATGGTGCAGGGCGCTGACTTCCGCGTTTCCAGACTTTACGAAA
CACGGAAACCGAAGACCATTCATGTTGTTGCTCAGGTCGCAGACGTTTTGCAGCAGCAGTCGCTTCACGT
TCGCTCGCGTATCGGTGATTCATTCTGCTAACCAGTAAGGCAACCCCGCCAGCCTAGCCGGGTCCTCAAC
GACAGGAGCACGATCATGCGCACCCGTGGGGCCGCCATGCCGGCGATAATGGCCTGCTTCTCGCCGAAAC
GTTTGGTGGCGGGACCAGTGACGAAGGCTTGAGCGAGGGCGTGCAAGATTCCGAATACCGCAAGCGACAG
GCCGATCATCGTCGCGCTCCAGCGAAAGCGGTCCTCGCCGAAAATGACCCAGAGCGCTGCCGGCACCTGT
CCTACGAGTTGCATGATAAAGAAGACAGTCATAAGTGCGGCGACGATAGTCATGCCCCGCGCCCACCGGA
AGGAGCTGACTGGGTTGAAGGCTCTCAAGGGCATCGGTCGAGATCCCGGTGCCTAATGAGTGAGCTAACT
TACATTAATTGCGTTGCGCTCACTGCCCGCTTTCCAGTCGGGAAACCTGTCGTGCCAGCTGCATTAATGA
ATCGGCCAACGCGCGGGGAGAGGCGGTTTGCGTATTGGGCGCCAGGGTGGTTTTTCTTTTCACCAGTGAG
ACGGGCAACAGCTGATTGCCCTTCACCGCCTGGCCCTGAGAGAGTTGCAGCAAGCGGTCCACGCTGGTTT
GCCCCAGCAGGCGAAAATCCTGTTTGATGGTGGTTAACGGCGGGATATAACATGAGCTGTCTTCGGTATC
GTCGTATCCCACTACCGAGATATCCGCACCAACGCGCAGCCCGGACTCGGTAATGGCGCGCATTGCGCCC
AGCGCCATCTGATCGTTGGCAACCAGCATCGCAGTGGGAACGATGCCCTCATTCAGCATTTGCATGGTTT
GTTGAAAACCGGACATGGCACTCCAGTCGCCTTCCCGTTCCGCTATCGGCTGAATTTGATTGCGAGTGAG
ATATTTATGCCAGCCAGCCAGACGCAGACGCGCCGAGACAGAACTTAATGGGCCCGCTAACAGCGCGATT
TGCTGGTGACCCAATGCGACCAGATGCTCCACGCCCAGTCGCGTACCGTCTTCATGGGAGAAAATAATAC
TGTTGATGGGTGTCTGGTCAGAGACATCAAGAAATAACGCCGGAACATTAGTGCAGGCAGCTTCCACAGC
AATGGCATCCTGGTCATCCAGCGGATAGTTAATGATCAGCCCACTGACGCGTTGCGCGAGAAGATTGTGC
ACCGCCGCTTTACAGGCTTCGACGCCGCTTCGTTCTACCATCGACACCACCACGCTGGCACCCAGTTGAT
CGGCGCGAGATTTAATCGCCGCGACAATTTGCGACGGCGCGTGCAGGGCCAGACTGGAGGTGGCAACGCC
AATCAGCAACGACTGTTTGCCCGCCAGTTGTTGTGCCACGCGGTTGGGAATGTAATTCAGCTCCGCCATC
GCCGCTTCCACTTTTTCCCGCGTTTTCGCAGAAACGTGGCTGGCCTGGTTCACCACGCGGGAAACGGTCT
GATAAGAGACACCGGCATACTCTGCGACATCGTATAACGTTACTGGTTTCACATTCACCACCCTGAATTG
ACTCTCTTCCGGGCGCTATCATGCCATACCGCGAAAGGTTTTGCGCCATTCGATGGTGTCCGGGATCTCG
ACGCTCTCCCTTATGCGACTCCTGCATTAGGAAGCAGCCCAGTAGTAGGTTGAGGCCGTTGAGCACCGCC
GCCGCAAGGAATGGTGCATGCAAGGAGATGGCGCCCAACAGTCCCCCGGCCACGGGGCCTGCCACCATAC
CCACGCCGAAACAAGCGCTCATGAGCCCGAAGTGGCGAGCCCGATCTTCCCCATCGGTGATGTCGGCGAT
ATAGGCGCCAGCAACCGCACCTGTGGCGCCGGTGATGCCGGCCACGATGCGTCCGGCGTAGAGGATCGAG
ATCTCGATCCCGCGAAATTAATACGACTCACTATAGGGGAATTGTGAGCGGATAACAATTCCCCTCTAGA
AATAATTTTGTTTAACTTTAAGAAGGAGATATACCATGAGCGCGTGGAGCCATCCGCAGTTTGAAAAAGG
TGGTGGTAGCGGTGGTGGTAGCGGTGGTAGCGCGTGGAGCCATCCGCAGTTTGAAAAGGGTGGTGGTAGC
CTGGAAGTGCTGTTCCAAGGTCCGGGCGGTGGTGGCAGCGGCGGCGGCGGTAGCGGTGGTGGCGGCAGCA
AAGGTATCCACCACCGTAAACTGAAGAAAAGCCTGATTGATATGTATAGCGAAGTGCTGGACGTTCTGAG
CGACTATGATGCGAGCTACAACACCCAGGATCACCTGCCGCGTGTGGTTGTGGTTGGCGACCAAAGCGCG
GGCAAGACCAGCGTGCTGGAGATGATCGCGCAGGCGCGTATTTTCCCGCGTGGCAGCGGTGAAATGATGA
CCCGTAGCCCGGTGAAAGTTACCCTGAGCGAGGGTCCGCACCATGTTGCGCTGTTCAAGGACAGCAGCCG
TGAGTTTGATCTGACCAAAGAGGAAGACCTGGCGGCGCTGCGTCACGAAATTGAGCTGCGTATGCGTAAG
AACGTGAAAGAAGGTTGCACCGTTAGCCCGGAGACCATCAGCCTGAACGTGAAGGGCCCGGGTCTGCAAC
GTATGGTGCTGGTTGATCTGCCGGGCGTGATCAACACCGTTACCAGCGGTATGGCGCCGGACACCAAGGA
AACCATCTTCAGCATTAGCAAAGCGTACATGCAGAACCCGAACGCGATCATTCTGTGCATTCAAGATGGC
AGCGTGGACGCGGAGCGTAGCATCGTGACCGATCTGGTTAGCCAGATGGACCCGCACGGTCGTCGTACCA
TTTTTGTGCTGACCAAGGTTGACCTGGCGGAGAAGAACGTTGCGAGCCCGAGCCGTATCCAGCAAATCAT
TGAGGGCAAGCTGTTCCCGATGAAAGCGCTGGGTTATTTTGCGGTGGTTACCGGCAAGGGTAACAGCAGC
GAAAGCATCGAGGCGATTCGTGAATACGAGGAAGAGTTCTTTCAAAACAGCAAGCTGCTGAAAACCAGCA
TGCTGAAGGCGCACCAGGTGACCACCCGTAACCTGAGCCTGGCGGTTAGCGATTGCTTCTGGAAAATGGT
GCGTGAAAGCGTTGAGCAGCAAGCGGACAGCTTCAAGGCGACCCGTTTTAACCTGGAAACCGAGTGGAAA
AACAACTACCCGCGTCTGCGTGAGCTGGATCGTAACGAACTGTTTGAGAAGGCGAAAAACGAAATCCTGG
ACGAAGTGATTAGCCTGAGCCAAGTTACCCCGAAGCACTGGGAAGAGATTCTGCAGCAAAGCCTGTGGGA
ACGTGTGAGCACCCACGTTATCGAGAACATTTATCTGCCGGCGGCGCAGACCATGAACAGCGGTACCTTC
AACACCACCGTTGATATCAAGCTGAAACAGTGGACCGACAAGCAACTGCCGAACAAAGCGGTGGAAGTTG
CGTGGGAGACCCTGCAGGAAGAGTTCAGCCGTTTTATGACCGAACCGAAGGGTAAAGAGCACGACGATAT
TTTCGATAAGCTGAAAGAAGCGGTGAAAGAAGAGAGCATCAAGCGTCACAAATGGAACGATTTTGCGGAA
GACAGCCTGCGTGTTATCCAACACAACGCGCTGGAGGATCGTAGCATTAGCGACAAGCAGCAATGGGATG
CGGCGATCTATTTTATGGAAGAGGCGCTGCAGGCGCGTCTGAAAGATACCGAAAACGCGATCGAGAACAT
GGTGGGTCCGGACTGGAAGAAACGTTGGCTGTACTGGAAGAACCGTACCCAGGAACAATGCGTTCACAAC
GAGACCAAAAACGAACTGGAGAAGATGCTGAAATGCAACGAAGAGCACCCGGCGTATCTGGCGAGCGACG
AGATTACCACCGTGCGTAAGAACCTGGAAAGCCGTGGTGTTGAGGTGGATCCGAGCCTGATCAAGGACAC
CTGGCACCAGGTTTACCGTCGTCACTTCCTGAAAACCGCGCTGAACCACTGCAACCTGTGCCGTCGTGGT
TTCTACTATTACCAACGTCACTTTGTGGATAGCGAACTGGAGTGCAACGACGTGGTTCTGTTTTGGCGTA
TCCAGCGTATGCTGGCGATTACCGCGAACACCCTGCGTCAGCAACTGACCAACACCGAAGTTCGTCGTCT
GGAGAAGAACGTGAAAGAAGTTCTGGAGGATTTCGCGGAAGACGGCGAGAAGAAAATCAAGCTGCTGACC
GGTAAACGTGTGCAGCTGGCGGAGGATCTGAAGAAAGTTCGTGAAATCCAAGAGAAGCTGGACGCGTTTA
TTGAAGCGCTGCACCAAGAGAAATAAGATCCGGCTGCTAACAAAGCCCGAAAGGAAGCTGAGTTGGCTGC
TGCCACCGCTGAGCAATAACTAGCATAACCCCTTGGGGCCTCTAAACGGGTCTTGAGGGGTTTTTTGCTG
AAAGGAGGAACTATATCCGGAT
